Addgene plasmid #183461: pAAV-P3-Alb-mScarlet
Purpose: To produce AAV with the P3 promoter to express Alb(mouse)-mScarlet fusion protein
Depositing lab: Hajime Hirase. Depositing organization: University of Copenhagen. Publication: Liver-secreted fluorescent blood plasma markers enable chronic imaging of the microcirculation. Wang X, Delle C, Asiminas A, Akther S, Vittani M, Brogger P, Kusk P, Vo CT, Radovanovic T, Konno A, Hirai H, Fukuda M, Weikop P, Goldman SA, Nedergaard M, Hirase H. Cell Rep Methods. 2022 Sep 21;2(10):100302. doi: 10.1016/j.crmeth.2022.100302. eCollection 2022 Oct 24. PubMed 36313804.
Backbone
  Vector backbone: pAAV-P3
  Backbone manufacturer: VVF (p438) https://vvf.ethz.ch/
  Vector type: AAV
Growth in bacteria
  Bacterial resistance: Ampicillin, 100 μg/mL
  Growth temperature: 37°C
  Growth strain: NEB Stable
  Copy number: High Copy
Gene/Insert
  Gene/Insert name: Alb
  Species: M. musculus (mouse)
  Entrez Gene: Alb (a.k.a. Alb-1, Alb1, BCL001, BCL002, BPL001)
  Tag / fusion protein: mScarlet (C terminal on insert)
  Cloning method: Restriction Enzyme; 5′ cloning site unknown (unknown if destroyed)
Terms and licenses: Academic/Nonprofit Terms; Industry Terms: Not Available to Industry
Depositor comments: Please visit for https://www.biorxiv.org/content/10.1101/2022.04.08.487498v1 bioRxiv preprint.
How to cite: pAAV-P3-Alb-mScarlet was a gift from Hajime Hirase (Addgene plasmid # 183461 ; http://n2t.net/addgene:183461 ; RRID:Addgene_183461)
