[The description below was written by a language model from this plasmid's Addgene catalogue record and pLannotate feature annotations shown in this document.]
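Description:
pAAV-P3-Alb-mScarlet is an adeno-associated virus transfer plasmid built on the pAAV-P3 backbone, intended for producing recombinant AAV that expresses mouse serum albumin fused at its C terminus to the red fluorescent protein mScarlet. In bacteria it is maintained as a high-copy plasmid through a ColE1/pUC-type origin and selected with ampicillin via the β-lactamase gene and its native promoter. An f1 phage origin is also present, along with short annotated fragments of bom, rop and lacI that are backbone remnants rather than functional parts.

The viral payload lies between two AAV2 inverted terminal repeats, which are the cis elements required for replication and packaging of the intervening DNA into AAV capsids. Within this cassette, the full Alb coding sequence is followed after a short linker region by the mScarlet coding sequence on the same strand, then a WPRE to enhance transcript stability and expression, and a bovine growth hormone polyadenylation signal. The P3 promoter named in the plasmid title and purpose statement is not annotated in the feature table; it presumably occupies the unannotated stretch between the upstream ITR and the start of Alb, but the record gives no further detail on its composition.

According to the associated publication title, the construct belongs to a set of liver-secreted fluorescent blood plasma markers. Because albumin is a secreted plasma protein, its fusion to mScarlet labels the blood plasma red after transduction, enabling chronic imaging of the microcirculation without repeated dye injection.
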