Features (pLannotate 1.2.2; 15 found; start..end, strand, type, name):
    516..2339    +  CDS            Alb: ALBU_MOUSE - Also known as Alb-1, Alb1. Experimental evidence at protein level: Swiss-Prot protein existence level 1. Binds water, Ca(2+), Na(+), K(+), fatty acids, hormones, bilirubin and drugs. Its main function is the regulation of the colloidal osmotic pressure of blood. Major zinc transporter in plasma, typically binds about 80% of all plasma zinc (By similarity). Major calcium and magnesium transporter in plasma, binds approximately 45% of circulating calcium and magnesium in plasma (By similarity). Potentially has more than two calcium-binding sites and might additionally bind calcium i
   2397..3089    +  CDS            mScarlet: mScarlet is a basic (constitutively fluorescent) red fluorescent protein published in 2016, derived from synthetic construct. It has moderate acid sensitivity.
   3100..3124    +  misc_feature   MCS (fragment): pBluescript multiple cloning site
   3124..3712    +  misc_feature   WPRE: woodchuck hepatitis virus posttranscriptional regulatory element
   3730..3954    +  polyA_signal   bGH poly(A) signal: bovine growth hormone polyadenylation signal
   3999..4139    +  repeat_region  AAV2 ITR: inverted terminal repeat of adeno-associated virus serotype 2 inverted
   4144..4195    -  misc_feature   bom (fragment): basis of mobility region from pBR322
   4214..4669    +  rep_origin     f1 ori (sequence partly withheld): f1 bacteriophage origin of replication; arrow indicates direction of (+) strand synthesis
   4670..4719    -  misc_feature   bom (fragment): basis of mobility region from pBR322
   4821..4856    -  CDS            rop (fragment): Rop protein, which maintains plasmids at low copy number; rop
   4951..5055    +  promoter       AmpR promoter: bla
   5056..5916    +  CDS            AmpR: β-lactamase; bla; confers resistance to ampicillin, carbenicillin, and related antibiotics
   6087..6675    +  rep_origin     ori: high-copy-number ColE1/pMB1/pBR322/pUC origin of replication
   6858..3       +  CDS            lacI (fragment) (across the origin): lac repressor; lacI; The lac repressor binds to the lac operator to inhibit transcription in E. coli. This inhibition can be relieved by adding lactose or isopropyl-β-D-thiogalactopyranoside (IPTG).
   6908..130     -  repeat_region  AAV2 ITR (across the origin): inverted terminal repeat of adeno-associated virus serotype 2 inverted
>Addgene plasmid #183461 | pAAV-P3-Alb-mScarlet | addgene full sequence | sequence record 361420 | Addgene NGS Result
CTGCGCGCTCGCTCGCTCACTGAGGCCGCCCGGGCAAAGCCCGGGCGTCGGGCGACCTTTGGTCGCCCGG
CCTCAGTGAGCGAGCGAGCGCGCAGAGAGGGAGTGGCCAACTCCATCACTAGGGGTTCCTTGTAGTTAAT
GATTAACCCGCCATGCTACTTATCTACTCGAGACCGGGCGCGCCGGGGGAGGCTGCTGGTGAATATTAAC
CAAGGTCACCCCAGTTATCGGAGGAGCAAACAGGGGCTAAGTCCACACGCGTGGTACCGTCTGTCTGCAC
ATTTCGTAGAGCGAGTGTTCCGATACTCTAATCTCCCTAGGCAAGGTTCATATTTGTGTAGGTTACTTAT
TCTCCTTTTGTTGACTAAGTCAATAATCAGAATCAGCAGGTTTGGAGTCAGCTTGGCAGGGATCAGCAGC
CTGGGTTGGAAGGAGGGGGTATAAAAGCCCCTTCACCAGGAGAAGCCGTCACACAGATCCACAAGCTCCT
GGTCGACACTAGTACCGGTGCCACCATGAAGTGGGTAACCTTTCTCCTCCTCCTCTTCGTCTCCGGCTCT
GCTTTTTCCAGGGGTGTGTTTCGCCGAGAAGCACACAAGAGTGAGATCGCCCATCGGTATAATGATTTGG
GAGAACAACATTTCAAAGGCCTAGTCCTGATTGCCTTTTCCCAGTATCTCCAGAAATGCTCATACGATGA
GCATGCCAAATTAGTGCAGGAAGTAACAGACTTTGCAAAGACGTGTGTTGCCGATGAGTCTGCCGCCAAC
TGTGACAAATCCCTTCACACTCTTTTTGGAGATAAGTTGTGTGCCATTCCAAACCTCCGTGAAAACTATG
GTGAACTGGCTGACTGCTGTACAAAACAAGAGCCCGAAAGAAACGAATGTTTCCTGCAACACAAAGATGA
CAACCCCAGCCTGCCACCATTTGAAAGGCCAGAGGCTGAGGCCATGTGCACCTCCTTTAAGGAAAACCCA
ACCACCTTTATGGGACACTATTTGCATGAAGTTGCCAGAAGACATCCTTATTTCTATGCCCCAGAACTTC
TTTACTATGCTGAGCAGTACAATGAGATTCTGACCCAGTGTTGTGCAGAGGCTGACAAGGAAAGCTGCCT
GACCCCGAAGCTTGATGGTGTGAAGGAGAAAGCATTGGTCTCATCTGTCCGTCAGAGAATGAAGTGCTCC
AGTATGCAGAAGTTTGGAGAGAGAGCTTTTAAAGCATGGGCAGTAGCTCGTCTGAGCCAGACATTCCCCA
ATGCTGACTTTGCAGAAATCACCAAATTGGCAACAGACCTGACCAAAGTCAACAAGGAGTGCTGCCATGG
TGACCTGCTGGAATGCGCAGATGACAGGGCGGAACTTGCCAAGTACATGTGTGAAAACCAGGCGACTATC
TCCAGCAAACTGCAGACTTGCTGCGATAAACCACTGTTGAAGAAAGCCCACTGTCTTAGTGAGGTGGAGC
ATGACACCATGCCTGCTGATCTGCCTGCCATTGCTGCTGATTTTGTTGAGGACCAGGAAGTGTGCAAGAA
CTATGCTGAGGCCAAGGATGTCTTCCTGGGCACGTTCTTGTATGAATATTCAAGAAGACACCCTGATTAC
TCTGTATCCCTGTTGCTGAGACTTGCTAAGAAATATGAAGCCACTCTGGAAAAGTGCTGCGCTGAAGCCA
ATCCTCCCGCATGCTACGGCACAGTGCTTGCTGAATTTCAGCCTCTTGTAGAAGAGCCTAAGAACTTGGT
CAAAACCAACTGTGATCTTTACGAGAAGCTTGGAGAATATGGATTCCAAAATGCCATTCTAGTTCGCTAC
ACCCAGAAAGCACCTCAGGTGTCAACCCCAACTCTCGTGGAGGCTGCAAGAAACCTAGGAAGAGTGGGCA
CCAAGTGTTGTACACTTCCTGAAGATCAGAGACTGCCTTGTGTGGAAGACTATCTGTCTGCAATCCTGAA
CCGTGTGTGTCTGCTGCATGAGAAGACCCCAGTGAGTGAGCATGTTACCAAGTGCTGTAGTGGATCCCTG
GTGGAAAGGCGGCCATGCTTCTCTGCTCTGACAGTTGATGAAACATATGTCCCCAAAGAGTTTAAAGCTG
AGACCTTCACCTTCCACTCTGATATCTGCACACTTCCAGAGAAGGAGAAGCAGATTAAGAAACAAACGGC
TCTTGCTGAGCTGGTGAAGCACAAGCCCAAGGCTACAGCGGAGCAACTGAAGACTGTCATGGATGACTTT
GCACAGTTCCTGGATACATGTTGCAAGGCTGCTGACAAGGACACCTGCTTCTCGACTGAGGGTCCAAACC
TTGTCACTAGATGCAAAGACGCCTTAGCCCCCGGGGGTGGAGGCGGTTCAGGCGGAGGTGGCTCTGGCGG
TGGCGGATCAGTCGACGTGAGCAAGGGCGAGGCAGTGATCAAGGAGTTCATGCGGTTCAAGGTGCACATG
GAGGGCTCCATGAACGGCCACGAGTTCGAGATCGAGGGCGAGGGCGAGGGCCGCCCCTACGAGGGCACCC
AGACCGCCAAGCTGAAGGTGACCAAGGGTGGCCCCCTGCCCTTCTCCTGGGACATCCTGTCCCCTCAGTT
CATGTACGGCTCCAGGGCCTTCACCAAGCACCCCGCCGACATCCCCGACTACTATAAGCAGTCCTTCCCC
GAGGGCTTCAAGTGGGAGCGCGTGATGAACTTCGAGGACGGCGGCGCCGTGACCGTGACCCAGGACACCT
CCCTGGAGGACGGCACCCTGATCTACAAGGTGAAGCTCCGCGGCACCAACTTCCCTCCTGACGGCCCCGT
AATGCAGAAGAAGACAATGGGCTGGGAAGCGTCCACCGAGCGGTTGTACCCCGAGGACGGCGTGCTGAAG
GGCGACATTAAGATGGCCCTGCGCCTGAAGGACGGTGGCCGCTACCTGGCGGACTTCAAGACCACCTACA
AGGCCAAGAAGCCCGTGCAGATGCCCGGCGCCTACAACGTCGACCGCAAGTTGGACATCACCTCCCACAA
CGAGGACTACACCGTGGTGGAACAGTACGAACGCTCCGAGGGCCGCCACTCCACCGGCGGCATGGACGAG
CTGTACAAGTAGCGGCCGCGAATTCGATATCAAGCTTATCGATAATCAACCTCTGGATTACAAAATTTGT
GAAAGATTGACTGGTATTCTTAACTATGTTGCTCCTTTTACGCTATGTGGATACGCTGCTTTAATGCCTT
TGTATCATGCTATTGCTTCCCGTATGGCTTTCATTTTCTCCTCCTTGTATAAATCCTGGTTGCTGTCTCT
TTATGAGGAGTTGTGGCCCGTTGTCAGGCAACGTGGCGTGGTGTGCACTGTGTTTGCTGACGCAACCCCC
ACTGGTTGGGGCATTGCCACCACCTGTCAGCTCCTTTCCGGGACTTTCGCTTTCCCCCTCCCTATTGCCA
CGGCGGAACTCATCGCCGCCTGCCTTGCCCGCTGCTGGACAGGGGCTCGGCTGTTGGGCACTGACAATTC
CGTGGTGTTGTCGGGGAAATCATCGTCCTTTCCTTGGCTGCTCGCCTGTGTTGCCACCTGGATTCTGCGC
GGGACGTCCTTCTGCTACGTCCCTTCGGCCCTCAATCCAGCGGACCTTCCTTCCCGCGGCCTGCTGCCGG
CTCTGCGGCCTCTTCCGCGTCTTCGCCTTCGCCCTCAGACGAGTCGGATCTCCCTTTGGGCCGCCTCCCC
GCTCTCGAGATACGTACGACTGTGCCTTCTAGTTGCCAGCCATCTGTTGTTTGCCCCTCCCCCGTGCCTT
CCTTGACCCTGGAAGGTGCCACTCCCACTGTCCTTTCCTAATAAAATGAGGAAATTGCATCGCATTGTCT
GAGTAGGTGTCATTCTATTCTGGGGGGTGGGGTGGGGCAGGACAGCAAGGGGGAGGATTGGGAAGACAAT
AGCAGGCATGCTGGGGATGCGGTGGGCTCTATGGCTTCTGAGGCGGAAAGATCTACCACGTGCGGACCGA
GCGGCCGCAGGAACCCCTAGTGATGGAGTTGGCCACTCCCTCTCTGCGCGCTCGCTCGCTCACTGAGGCC
GGGCGACCAAAGGTCGCCCGACGCCCGGGCTTTGCCCGGGCGGCCTCAGTGAGCGAGCGAGCGCGCAGCT
GCCTGCAGGGGCGCCTGATGCGGTATTTTCTCCTTACGCATCTGTGCGGTATTTCACACCGCATA
[95 nt withheld, positions 4196-4290]
T
[46 nt withheld, positions 4292-4337]
C
[141 nt withheld, positions 4339-4479]
CCTTTGACGTTGGAGTCCACGTTCTTT
[37 nt withheld, positions 4507-4543]
ACTCTATCTCGGGCTATTCTTTTGATTTATAAGGGATTTTGCCGATTTCGGTCTATTGGTTAAAAAATGA
GCTGATTTAACAAAAATTTAACGCGAATTTTAACAAAATATTAACGTTTACAATTTTATGGTGCACTCTC
AGTACAATCTGCTCTGATGCCGCATAGTTAAGCCAGCCCCGACACCCGCCAACACCCGCTGACGCGCCCT
GACGGGCTTGTCTGCTCCCGGCATCCGCTTACAGACAAGCTGTGACCGTCTCCGGGAGCTGCATGTGTCA
GAGGTTTTCACCGTCATCACCGAAACGCGCGAGACGAAAGGGCCTCGTGATACGCCTATTTTTATAGGTT
AATGTCATGATAATAATGGTTTCTTAGACGTCAGGTGGCACTTTTCGGGGAAATGTGCGCGGAACCCCTA
TTTGTTTATTTTTCTAAATACATTCAAATATGTATCCGCTCATGAGACAATAACCCTGATAAATGCTTCA
ATAATATTGAAAAAGGAAGAGTATGAGTATTCAACATTTCCGTGTCGCCCTTATTCCCTTTTTTGCGGCA
TTTTGCCTTCCTGTTTTTGCTCACCCAGAAACGCTGGTGAAAGTAAAAGATGCTGAAGATCAGTTGGGTG
CACGAGTGGGTTACATCGAACTGGATCTCAACAGCGGTAAGATCCTTGAGAGTTTTCGCCCCGAAGAACG
TTTTCCAATGATGAGCACTTTTAAAGTTCTGCTATGTGGCGCGGTATTATCCCGTATTGACGCCGGGCAA
GAGCAACTCGGTCGCCGCATACACTATTCTCAGAATGACTTGGTTGAGTACTCACCAGTCACAGAAAAGC
ATCTTACGGATGGCATGACAGTAAGAGAATTATGCAGTGCTGCCATAACCATGAGTGATAACACTGCGGC
CAACTTACTTCTGACAACGATCGGAGGACCGAAGGAGCTAACCGCTTTTTTGCACAACATGGGGGATCAT
GTAACTCGCCTTGATCGTTGGGAACCGGAGCTGAATGAAGCCATACCAAACGACGAGCGTGACACCACGA
TGCCTGTAGCAATGGCAACAACGTTGCGCAAACTATTAACTGGCGAACTACTTACTCTAGCTTCCCGGCA
ACAATTAATAGACTGGATGGAGGCGGATAAAGTTGCAGGACCACTTCTGCGCTCGGCCCTTCCGGCTGGC
TGGTTTATTGCTGATAAATCTGGAGCCGGTGAGCGTGGAAGCCGCGGTATCATTGCAGCACTGGGGCCAG
ATGGTAAGCCCTCCCGTATCGTAGTTATCTACACGACGGGGAGTCAGGCAACTATGGATGAACGAAATAG
ACAGATCGCTGAGATAGGTGCCTCACTGATTAAGCATTGGTAACTGTCAGACCAAGTTTACTCATATATA
CTTTAGATTGATTTAAAACTTCATTTTTAATTTAAAAGGATCTAGGTGAAGATCCTTTTTGATAATCTCA
TGACCAAAATCCCTTAACGTGAGTTTTCGTTCCACTGAGCGTCAGACCCCGTAGAAAAGATCAAAGGATC
TTCTTGAGATCCTTTTTTTCTGCGCGTAATCTGCTGCTTGCAAACAAAAAAACCACCGCTACCAGCGGTG
GTTTGTTTGCCGGATCAAGAGCTACCAACTCTTTTTCCGAAGGTAACTGGCTTCAGCAGAGCGCAGATAC
CAAATACTGTTCTTCTAGTGTAGCCGTAGTTAGGCCACCACTTCAAGAACTCTGTAGCACCGCCTACATA
CCTCGCTCTGCTAATCCTGTTACCAGTGGCTGCTGCCAGTGGCGATAAGTCGTGTCTTACCGGGTTGGAC
TCAAGACGATAGTTACCGGATAAGGCGCAGCGGTCGGGCTGAACGGGGGGTTCGTGCACACAGCCCAGCT
TGGAGCGAACGACCTACACCGAACTGAGATACCTACAGCGTGAGCTATGAGAAAGCGCCACGCTTCCCGA
AGGGAGAAAGGCGGACAGGTATCCGGTAAGCGGCAGGGTCGGAACAGGAGAGCGCACGAGGGAGCTTCCA
GGGGGAAACGCCTGGTATCTTTATAGTCCTGTCGGGTTTCGCCACCTCTGACTTGAGCGTCGATTTTTGT
GATGCTCGTCAGGGGGGCGGAGCCTATGGAAAAACGCCAGCAACGCGGCCTTTTTACGGTTCCTGGCCTT
TTGCTGGCCTTTTGCTCACATGTTCTTTCCTGCGTTATCCCCTGATTCTGTGGATAACCGTATTACCGCC
TTTGAGTGAGCTGATACCGCTCGCCGCAGCCGAACGACCGAGCGCAGCGAGTCAGTGAGCGAGGAAGCGG
AAGAGCGCCCAATACGCAAACCGCCTCTCCCCGCGCGTTGGCCGATTCATTAATGCAG
